Addgene plasmid #177113: YIplac211-VPS8-HaloTagx2
Purpose: Expresses Vps8-HaloTagx2 in yeast cells
Depositing lab: Benjamin Glick. Depositing organization: University of Chicago. Publication: Clathrin adaptors mediate two sequential pathways of intra-Golgi recycling. Casler JC, Johnson N, Krahn AH, Pantazopoulou A, Day KJ, Glick BS. J Cell Biol. 2022 Jan 3;221(1). pii: 212747. doi: 10.1083/jcb.202103199. Epub 2021 Nov 5. PubMed 34739034.
Backbone
  Vector backbone: YIplac211
  Vector type: Yeast Expression
Growth in bacteria
  Bacterial resistance: Ampicillin, 100 μg/mL
  Growth temperature: 37°C
  Growth strain: DH5alpha
  Copy number: High Copy
Gene/Insert
  Gene/Insert name: VPS8
  Species: S. cerevisiae (budding yeast)
  Entrez Gene: VPS8 (a.k.a. YAL002W, FUN15, VPL8, VPT8)
  Cloning method: Restriction Enzyme; 5′ cloning site Unknown (unknown if destroyed); 3′ cloning site Unknown (unknown if destroyed)
Terms and licenses: Academic/Nonprofit Terms; Industry Terms: Not Available to Industry
Depositor comments: Please note: Plasmid contains an IS4 element inserted between the CAP binding site and lac promoter upstream of the insert. This is not known to affect plasmid function.
How to cite: YIplac211-VPS8-HaloTagx2 was a gift from Benjamin Glick (Addgene plasmid # 177113 ; http://n2t.net/addgene:177113 ; RRID:Addgene_177113)
