[The description below was written by a language model from this plasmid's Addgene catalogue record and pLannotate feature annotations shown in this document.]
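Description:
YIplac211-VPS8-HaloTagx2 is a yeast integrating plasmid built on the YIplac211 backbone and designed to produce Vps8 fused at its C-terminus to two tandem HaloTag copies in Saccharomyces cerevisiae. In E. coli it is maintained as a high-copy plasmid through a ColE1/pUC-type origin and selected with ampicillin via the bla gene. No yeast replication origin or centromere is annotated, as expected for a YIp-type vector, so stable maintenance in yeast depends on chromosomal integration. Transformants are selected by uracil prototrophy through the URA3 marker and its native promoter, which is also counterselectable with 5-FOA.

The annotated payload is not a full-length VPS8 gene. It is a fragment of the VPS8 coding sequence of roughly 0.8 kb, followed in the same orientation by two consecutive HaloTag coding sequences. Downstream lies a fragment of TFC3 on the opposite strand, which probably represents genomic sequence flanking the VPS8 locus. No yeast promoter is annotated upstream of the VPS8 fragment. This layout suggests that the plasmid tags the endogenous gene by homologous recombination at the VPS8 locus, leaving expression under the native promoter, although the record does not state the integration strategy or the cloning sites.

HaloTag is a modified bacterial dehalogenase that bonds covalently to chloroalkane ligands, so the fusion can be labelled with fluorescent dyes. Vps8 functions in vacuolar protein sorting, and the associated study concerns intra-Golgi recycling, so the labelled fusion plausibly serves for imaging. The depositor notes an IS4 insertion element between the CAP binding site and the lac promoter upstream of the insert, matching the gap in the feature table there, and it is not known to affect plasmid function.
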