Features (pLannotate 1.2.2; 17 found; start..end, strand, type, name):
      1..93      +  CDS            lacI (fragment): lac repressor; lacI; The lac repressor binds to the lac operator to inhibit transcription in E. coli. This inhibition can be relieved by adding lactose or isopropyl-β-D-thiogalactopyranoside (IPTG).
    106..127     +  protein_bind   CAP binding site: CAP binding activates transcription in the presence of cAMP. E. coli catabolite activator protein
    174..243     -  ncRNA          RNA-OUT: Accession: RF00240 - RNA-OUT
   1480..1510    +  promoter       lac promoter: promoter for the E. coli lac operon
   1518..1534    +  protein_bind   lac operator: The lac repressor binds to the lac operator to inhibit transcription in E. coli. This inhibition can be relieved by adding lactose or isopropyl-β-D-thiogalactopyranoside (IPTG). lac repressor encoded by lacI
   1584..2417    +  CDS            VPS8 (fragment): VPS8_YEAST - Also known as VPT8. Experimental evidence at protein level: Swiss-Prot protein existence level 1. Required for localization and recycling of the CPY sorting receptor (VPS10) to the late-Golgi compartment. Involved in the retention of proteins to the late-Golgi. Plays an integral role in the complex vacuolar protein sorting process. From Saccharomyces cerevisiae (strain ATCC 204508 / S288c) (Baker's yeast).
   2454..3344    +  CDS            HaloTag®: modified bacterial dehalogenase that forms covalent bonds with chloroalkane derivatives
   3372..4262    +  CDS            HaloTag®: modified bacterial dehalogenase that forms covalent bonds with chloroalkane derivatives
   4345..5280    -  CDS            TFC3 (fragment): TFC3_YEAST - Also known as TSV115. Experimental evidence at protein level: Swiss-Prot protein existence level 1. TFIIIC mediates tRNA and 5S RNA gene activation by binding to intragenic promoter elements. Upstream of the transcription start site, TFIIIC assembles the initiation complex TFIIIB-TFIIIC-tDNA, which is sufficient for RNA polymerase III recruitment and function. Part of the tauB domain of TFIIIC that binds boxB DNA promoter sites of tRNA and similar genes. TFC3 is essential for cell viability. Cooperates with TFC6 in DNA binding. From Saccharomyces cerevisiae (strain ATCC 204508 / S
   5288..5445    +  CDS            lacZα (fragment): LacZα fragment of β-galactosidase; lacZ fragment
   5451..5550    -  misc_feature   bom (fragment): basis of mobility region from pBR322
   5652..5687    -  CDS            rop (fragment): Rop protein, which maintains plasmids at low copy number; rop
   5776..6579    -  CDS            URA3: orotidine-5'-phosphate decarboxylase, required for uracil biosynthesis; S. cerevisiae URA3; yeast auxotrophic marker, counterselectable with 5-fluoroorotic acid (5-FOA)
   6580..6795    -  promoter       URA3 promoter: S. cerevisiae URA3
   6888..6992    +  promoter       AmpR promoter: bla
   6993..7853    +  CDS            AmpR: β-lactamase; bla; confers resistance to ampicillin, carbenicillin, and related antibiotics
   8024..8612    +  rep_origin     ori: high-copy-number ColE1/pMB1/pBR322/pUC origin of replication
>Addgene plasmid #177113 | YIplac211-VPS8-HaloTagx2 | addgene full sequence | sequence record 348219 | Addgene NGS Result
GCGCCCAATACGCAAACCGCCTCTCCCCGCGCGTTGGCCGATTCATTAATGCAGCTGGCACGACAGGTTT
CCCGACTGGAAAGCGGGCAGTGAGCGCAACGCAATTAATGTGAGTTAGCTCACTCATTACTGATGAATCC
CCTAATGATTTTTATCAAAATCATTAAGTTAAGGTAGATACACATCTTGTCATATGATCAAATGGTTTCG
CCAAAAATCAATAATCAGACAACAAAATGTGCGAACTCGATATTTTACACGACTCTCTTTACCAATTCTG
CCCCGAATTACACTTAAAACGACTCAACAGCTTAACGTTGGCTTGCCACGCCTTACTTGACTGTAAAACT
CTCACTCTTACCGAACTTGGCCGTAACCTGCCAACCAAAGCGAGAACAAAACATAACATCAAACGAATCG
ACCGATTGTTAGGTAATCGTCACCTCCACAAAGAGCGACTCGCTGTATACCGTTGGCATGCTAGCTTTAT
CTGTTCGGGCAATACGATGCCCATTGTACTTGTTGACTGGTCTGATATCCGTGAGCAAAAACGGCTTATG
GTATTGCGAGCTTCAGTCGCACTACACGGTCGTTCTGTTACTCTTTATGAGAAAGCGTTCCCGCTTTCAG
AGCAATGTTCAAAGAAAGCTCATGACCAATTTCTAGCCGACCTTGCGAGCATTCTACCGAGTAACACCAC
ACCGCTCATTGTCAGTGATGCTGGCTTTAAAGTGCCATGGTATAAATCCGTTGAGAAGCTGGGTTGGTAC
TGGTTAAGTCGAGTAAGAGGAAAAGTACAATATGCAGACCTAGGAGCGGAAAACTGGAAACCTATCAGCA
ACTTACATGATATGTCATCTAGTCACTCAAAGACTTTAGGCTATAAGAGGCTGACTAAAAGCAATCCAAT
CTCATGCCAAATTCTATTGTATAAATCTCGCTCTAAAGGCCGAAAAAATCAGCGCTCGACACGGACTCAT
TGTCACCACCCGTCACCTAAAATCTACTCAGCGTCGGCAAAGGAGCCATGGATTCTAGCAACTAACTTAC
CTGTTGAAATTCGAACACCCAAACAACTTGTTAATATCTATTCGAAGCGAATGCAGATTGAAGAAACCTT
CCGAGACTTGAAAAGTCCTGCCTACGGACTAGGCCTACGCCATAGCCGAACGAGCAGCTCAGAGCGTTTT
GATATCATGCTGCTAATCGCCCTGATGCTTCAACTAACATGTTGGCTTGCGGGCGTTCATGCTCAGAAAC
AAGGTTGGGACAAGCACTTCCAGGCTAACACAGTCAGAAATCGAAACGTACTCTCAACAGTTCGCTTAGG
CATGGAAGTTTTGCGGCATTCTGGCTACACAATAACAAGGGAAGACTTACTCGTGGCTGCAACCCTACTA
GCTCAAAATTTATTCACACATGGTTACGCTTTGGGGAAATTATGAGGGGATCTCTCAGCACTCATTAGGC
ACCCCAGGCTTTACACTTTATGCTTCCGGCTCGTATGTTGTGTGGAATTGTGAGCGGATAACAATTTCAC
ACAGGAAACAGCTATGACCATGATTACGCCAAGCTTGCATGCAGTTCTCAGCAACGCTGAGAGCTTACAA
ATTCTGGACTTATTGAATCAAGACTCTAATTTTGAAGCTGCAGCTATAATTCACGAACGCTTGGAAAGTT
TTAACCTAGCAGTCAGGGATTTATTAAGTTTTATTGAACAATGTCTAAATGAAGGGAAAACAAATATATC
TACTTTATTGGAATCTTTGAGGAGGGCCTTTGATGATTGTAATTCTGCTGGTACCGAGAAAAAATCGTGT
TGGATATTATTGATTACATTCCTGATCACTCTATATGGGAAATATCCTTCACACGATGAAAGGAAAGATT
TATGTAATAAACTACTTCAAGAAGCATTTTTGGGATTGGTTAGGTCCAAGAGTTCCTCTCAGAAGGATTC
AGGTGGGGAATTCTGGGAAATAATGTCTTCTGTTCTTGAGCACCAAGACGTTATTTTAATGAAAGTTCAG
GATTTAAAGCAACTGCTACTGAATGTTTTTAATACTTATAAATTGGAAAGATCTCTTTCTGAGTTGATTC
AAAAGATTATAGAGGATTCTTCGCAAGATCTTGTTCAACAGTATAGAAAATTTCTGAGTGAAGGGTGGTC
TATACACACCGACGACTGCGAAATCTGCGGGAAAAAAATATGGGGAGCTGGTCTGGACCCATTACTTTTT
CTAGCTTGGGAAAATGTACAGCGCCACCAAGATATGATTAGTGTAGATCTCAAAACTCCCCTTGTCATAT
TCAAATGTCACCATGGCTTTCACCAGACTTGCCTCGAAAACTTGGCCCAGAAACCCGATGAATATTCTTG
TTTAATTTGCCAGACGGAATCTAACCCAAAAATAGTAACGGATCCGGCTAGCGGAGGAAGTTCGGGGAGT
TCGATGGCAGAAATCGGTACTGGCTTTCCATTCGACCCCCATTATGTGGAAGTCCTGGGCGAGCGCATGC
ACTACGTCGATGTTGGTCCGCGCGATGGCACCCCTGTGCTGTTCCTGCACGGTAACCCGACCTCCTCCTA
CGTGTGGCGCAACATCATCCCGCATGTTGCACCGACCCATCGCTGCATTGCTCCAGACCTGATCGGTATG
GGCAAATCCGACAAACCAGACCTGGGTTATTTCTTCGACGACCACGTCCGCTTCATGGATGCCTTCATCG
AAGCCCTGGGTCTGGAAGAGGTCGTCCTGGTCATTCACGACTGGGGCTCCGCTCTGGGTTTCCACTGGGC
CAAGCGCAATCCAGAGCGCGTCAAAGGTATTGCATTTATGGAGTTCATCCGCCCTATCCCGACCTGGGAC
GAATGGCCAGAATTTGCCCGCGAGACCTTCCAGGCCTTCCGCACCACCGACGTCGGCCGCAAGCTGATCA
TCGATCAGAACGTTTTTATCGAGGGTACGCTGCCGATGGGTGTCGTCCGCCCGCTGACTGAAGTCGAGAT
GGACCATTACCGCGAGCCGTTCCTGAATCCTGTTGACCGCGAGCCACTGTGGCGCTTCCCAAACGAGCTG
CCAATCGCCGGTGAGCCAGCGAACATCGTCGCGCTGGTCGAAGAATACATGGACTGGCTGCACCAGTCCC
CTGTCCCGAAGCTGCTGTTCTGGGGCACCCCAGGCGTTCTGATCCCACCGGCCGAAGCCGCTCGCCTGGC
CAAAAGCCTGCCTAACTGCAAGGCTGTGGACATCGGCCCGGGTCTGAATCTGCTGCAAGAAGACAACCCG
GACCTGATCGGCAGCGAGATCGCGCGCTGGCTGTCGACGCTCGAGATTTCCGGCTCTAGCGGAGGAAGTT
CGGGGAGTTCGATGGCAGAAATCGGTACTGGCTTTCCATTCGACCCCCATTATGTGGAAGTCCTGGGCGA
GCGCATGCACTACGTCGATGTTGGTCCGCGCGATGGCACCCCTGTGCTGTTCCTGCACGGTAACCCGACC
TCCTCCTACGTGTGGCGCAACATCATCCCGCATGTTGCACCGACCCATCGCTGCATTGCTCCAGACCTGA
TCGGTATGGGCAAATCCGACAAACCAGACCTGGGTTATTTCTTCGACGACCACGTCCGCTTCATGGATGC
CTTCATCGAAGCCCTGGGTCTGGAAGAGGTCGTCCTGGTCATTCACGACTGGGGCTCCGCTCTGGGTTTC
CACTGGGCCAAGCGCAATCCAGAGCGCGTCAAAGGTATTGCATTTATGGAGTTCATCCGCCCTATCCCGA
CCTGGGACGAATGGCCAGAATTTGCCCGCGAGACCTTCCAGGCCTTCCGCACCACCGACGTCGGCCGCAA
GCTGATCATCGATCAGAACGTTTTTATCGAGGGTACGCTGCCGATGGGTGTCGTCCGCCCGCTGACTGAA
GTCGAGATGGACCATTACCGCGAGCCGTTCCTGAATCCTGTTGACCGCGAGCCACTGTGGCGCTTCCCAA
ACGAGCTGCCAATCGCCGGTGAGCCAGCGAACATCGTCGCGCTGGTCGAAGAATACATGGACTGGCTGCA
CCAGTCCCCTGTCCCGAAGCTGCTGTTCTGGGGCACCCCAGGCGTTCTGATCCCACCGGCCGAAGCCGCT
CGCCTGGCCAAAAGCCTGCCTAACTGCAAGGCTGTGGACATCGGCCCGGGTCTGAATCTGCTGCAAGAAG
ACAACCCGGACCTGATCGGCAGCGAGATCGCGCGCTGGCTGTCGACGCTCGAGATTTCCGGCTCTAGATA
AGCGGCCGCCATTTCTAAATATTTAATACAACTTTGGTTACATAAAAGTAAAATTTATACACCTCATTTC
ATTATGTAGATTCATATATAGAATACCAATTATGATTGACCCAATAGCCATCAAAATCAGTAGTTATTAA
TACTTGTCTTTCTAGGAGCCATTTGCATATTTCTGATATTTCATGAAGCGAAAGTACTTCACGACACCTA
GATTGCAATCTACTCAATGTTATCCCTGGATGAAATATTATTTCGTTAACGACCATAGTAACTACCTGCT
TCCATATGTTTGGCCTAATGGAACCAGATCCATTCACCCATAAACGAGAAAATGGTTTGCCCAGTGGAAC
TTTGACAGCAGACTTCCTTGCTGTATTCAATTTTGTCTGAGAATTGGCATATATAATCAGAGGGGGAGTT
AATGTTCGTATTTCAAATCTCCTTGAAGTATACGTTAAAGGTCGAACATTTCTCACCATTGGAATTACAT
CCATATTCAATAGCTCTCCCGAAATCAAATCAATTAAAACCCAAGAGGATATATCGGACGGCTCTTGATT
GATAACAATAGCGTTTCCGGCCTCCAATAATTCATTAACCTTACATCTATACTGAAAAGCTACACCAAAA
TCTTTATAATTTCCTCTATTTTCCAAAATGTCTGGTAAAGTATCAGTACATTCAAGTTTTGAGCCATGGA
GATAAATTTGCTTTTCCTTAGCCATATCCATGATGACGTTATCTATTGATTCGTTTCCAACGTTCTTCAA
CGCCTCTATTTCATTTCTAGTGGTCGAAGGACTTTCTATTAATATGGACCGGATCACTGTGCGAATATAA
TCGTCGCTTTGACTCTTCGATAAGTCCTTAGTAGAAGCGGAAATCTTTCTAGTGTAAGTTTTTTTTAAAG
AAGAGATCTCTCTTTGAATCATAGAAGACATGGCCAGATCGTTGCCAGAATGTGTAAGTGTGTCATCACG
TACCAGAGTAAATTTTTTTCTATTCTCTTGAGCTCGAATTCACTGGCCGTCGTTTTACAACGTCGTGACT
GGGAAAACCCTGGCGTTACCCAACTTAATCGCCTTGCAGCACATCCCCCTTTCGCCAGCTGGCGTAATAG
CGAAGAGGCCCGCACCGATCGCCCTTCCCAACAGTTGCGCAGCCTGAATGGCGAATGGCGCCTGATGCGG
TATTTTCTCCTTACGCATCTGTGCGGTATTTCACACCGCATATGGTGCACTCTCAGTACAATCTGCTCTG
ATGCCGCATAGTTAAGCCAGCCCCGACACCCGCCAACACCCGCTGACGCGCCCTGACGGGCTTGTCTGCT
CCCGGCATCCGCTTACAGACAAGCTGTGACCGTCTCCGGGAGCTGCATGTGTCAGAGGTTTTCACCGTCA
TCACCGAAACGCGCGAGACGAAAGGGCGGGTAATAACTGATATAATTAAATTGAAGCTCTAATTTGTGAG
TTTAGTATACATGCATTTACTTATAATACAGTTTTTTAGTTTTGCTGGCCGCATCTTCTCAAATATGCTT
CCCAGCCTGCTTTTCTGTAACGTTCACCCTCTACCTTAGCATCCCTTCCCTTTGCAAATAGTCCTCTTCC
AACAATAATAATGTCAGATCCTGTAGAGACCACATCATCCACGGTTCTATACTGTTGACCCAATGCGTCT
CCCTTGTCATCTAAACCCACACCGGGTGTCATAATCAACCAATCGTAACCTTCATCTCTTCCACCCATGT
CTCTTTGAGCAATAAAGCCGATAACAAAATCTTTGTCGCTCTTCGCAATGTCAACAGTACCCTTAGTATA
TTCTCCAGTAGATAGGGAGCCCTTGCATGACAATTCTGCTAACATCAAAAGGCCTCTAGGTTCCTTTGTT
ACTTCTTCTGCCGCCTGCTTCAAACCGCTAACAATACCTGGGCCCACCACACCGTGTGCATTCGTAATGT
CTGCCCATTCTGCTATTCTGTATACACCCGCAGAGTACTGCAATTTGACTGTATTACCAATGTCAGCAAA
TTTTCTGTCTTCGAAGAGTAAAAAATTGTACTTGGCGGATAATGCCTTTAGCGGCTTAACTGTGCCCTCC
ATCGAAAAATCAGTCAAGATATCCACATGTGTTTTTAGTAAACAAATTTTGGGACCTAATGCTTCAACTA
ACTCCAGTAATTCCTTGGTGGTACGAACATCCAATGAAGCACACAAGTTTGTTTGCTTTTCGTGCATGAT
ATTAAATAGCTTGGCAGCAACAGGACTAGGATGAGTAGCAGCACGTTCCTTATATGTAGCTTTCGACATG
ATTTATCTTCGTTTCCTGCATGTTTTTGTTCTGTGCAGTTGGGTTAAGAATACTGGGCAATTTCATGTTT
CTTCAACACTACATATGCGTATATATACCAATCTAAGTCTGTGCTCCTTCCTTCGTTCTTCCTTCTGTTC
GGAGATTACCGAATCAAAAAAATTTCAAGGAAACCGAAATCAAAAAAAAGAATAAAAAAAAAATGATGAA
TTGAAAAGCTGGCCTCGTGATACGCCTATTTTTATAGGTTAATGTCATGATAATAATGGTTTCTTAGACG
TCAGGTGGCACTTTTCGGGGAAATGTGCGCGGAACCCCTATTTGTTTATTTTTCTAAATACATTCAAATA
TGTATCCGCTCATGAGACAATAACCCTGATAAATGCTTCAATAATATTGAAAAAGGAAGAGTATGAGTAT
TCAACATTTCCGTGTCGCCCTTATTCCCTTTTTTGCGGCATTTTGCCTTCCTGTTTTTGCTCACCCAGAA
ACGCTGGTGAAAGTAAAAGATGCTGAAGATCAGTTGGGTGCACGAGTGGGTTACATCGAACTGGATCTCA
ACAGCGGTAAGATCCTTGAGAGTTTTCGCCCCGAAGAACGTTTTCCAATGATGAGCACTTTTAAAGTTCT
GCTATGTGGCGCGGTATTATCCCGTATTGACGCCGGGCAAGAGCAACTCGGTCGCCGCATACACTATTCT
CAGAATGACTTGGTTGAGTACTCACCAGTCACAGAAAAGCATCTTACGGATGGCATGACAGTAAGAGAAT
TATGCAGTGCTGCCATAACCATGAGTGATAACACTGCGGCCAACTTACTTCTGACAACGATCGGAGGACC
GAAGGAGCTAACCGCTTTTTTGCACAACATGGGGGATCATGTAACTCGCCTTGATCGTTGGGAACCGGAG
CTGAATGAAGCCATACCAAACGACGAGCGTGACACCACGATGCCTGTAGCAATGGCAACAACGTTGCGCA
AACTATTAACTGGCGAACTACTTACTCTAGCTTCCCGGCAACAATTAATAGACTGGATGGAGGCGGATAA
AGTTGCAGGACCACTTCTGCGCTCGGCCCTTCCGGCTGGCTGGTTTATTGCTGATAAATCTGGAGCCGGT
GAGCGTGGGTCTCGCGGTATCATTGCAGCACTGGGGCCAGATGGTAAGCCCTCCCGTATCGTAGTTATCT
ACACGACGGGGAGTCAGGCAACTATGGATGAACGAAATAGACAGATCGCTGAGATAGGTGCCTCACTGAT
TAAGCATTGGTAACTGTCAGACCAAGTTTACTCATATATACTTTAGATTGATTTAAAACTTCATTTTTAA
TTTAAAAGGATCTAGGTGAAGATCCTTTTTGATAATCTCATGACCAAAATCCCTTAACGTGAGTTTTCGT
TCCACTGAGCGTCAGACCCCGTAGAAAAGATCAAAGGATCTTCTTGAGATCCTTTTTTTCTGCGCGTAAT
CTGCTGCTTGCAAACAAAAAAACCACCGCTACCAGCGGTGGTTTGTTTGCCGGATCAAGAGCTACCAACT
CTTTTTCCGAAGGTAACTGGCTTCAGCAGAGCGCAGATACCAAATACTGTTCTTCTAGTGTAGCCGTAGT
TAGGCCACCACTTCAAGAACTCTGTAGCACCGCCTACATACCTCGCTCTGCTAATCCTGTTACCAGTGGC
TGCTGCCAGTGGCGATAAGTCGTGTCTTACCGGGTTGGACTCAAGACGATAGTTACCGGATAAGGCGCAG
CGGTCGGGCTGAACGGGGGGTTCGTGCACACAGCCCAGCTTGGAGCGAACGACCTACACCGAACTGAGAT
ACCTACAGCGTGAGCTATGAGAAAGCGCCACGCTTCCCGAAGGGAGAAAGGCGGACAGGTATCCGGTAAG
CGGCAGGGTCGGAACAGGAGAGCGCACGAGGGAGCTTCCAGGGGGAAACGCCTGGTATCTTTATAGTCCT
GTCGGGTTTCGCCACCTCTGACTTGAGCGTCGATTTTTGTGATGCTCGTCAGGGGGGCGGAGCCTATGGA
AAAACGCCAGCAACGCGGCCTTTTTACGGTTCCTGGCCTTTTGCTGGCCTTTTGCTCACATGTTCTTTCC
TGCGTTATCCCCTGATTCTGTGGATAACCGTATTACCGCCTTTGAGTGAGCTGATACCGCTCGCCGCAGC
CGAACGACCGAGCGCAGCGAGTCAGTGAGCGAGGAAGCGGAAGA
